>Addgene plasmid #53686 | CDKL5A-c014 | depositor partial sequence | sequence record 83813 | insert sequence
ATGGGCCACCATCATCATCATCATTCTTCTGGTGTAGATCTGGGTACCGAGAACCTGTACTTCCAATCCA
TGAAGATTCCTAACATTGGTAATGTGATGAATAAATTTGAGATCCTTGGGGTTGTAGGTGAAGGAGCCTA
TGGAGTTGTACTTAAATGCAGACACAAGGAAACACATGAAATTGTGGCGATCAAGAAATTCAAGGACAGT
GAAGAAAATGAAGAAGTCAAAGAAACGACTTTACGAGAGCTTAAAATGCTTCGGACTCTCAAGCAGGAAA
ACATTGTGGAGTTGAAGGAAGCATTTCGTCGGAGGGGAAAGTTGTACTTGGTGTTTGAGTATGTTGAAAA
AAATATGCTCGAATTGCTGGAAGAAATGCCAAATGGAGTTCCACCTGAGAAAGTAAAAAGCTACATCTAT
CAGCTAATCAAGGCTATTCACTGGTGCCATAAGAATGATATTGTCCATCGAGATATAAAACCAGAAAATC
TCTTAATCAGCCACAATGATGTCCTAAAACTGTGTGACTTTGGTTTTGCTCGTAATCTGTCAGAAGGCAA
TAATGCTAATTACGATGAGGAGGTTGCCACTAGATGGTATCGGTCCCCAGAACTCTTACTTGGCGCTCCC
TATGGAAAGTCCGTGGACATGTGGTCGGTGGGCTGTATTCTTGGGGAGCTTAGCGATGGACAGCCTTTAT
TTCCTGGAGAAAGTGAAATTGACCAACTTTTTACTATTCAGAAGGTGCTAGGACCACTTCCATCTGAGCA
GATGAAGCTTTTCTACAGTAATCCTCGCTTCCATGGGCTCCGGTTTCCAGCTGTTAACCATCCTCAGTCC
TTGGAAAGAAGATACCTTGGAATTTTGAATAGTGTTCTACTTGACCTAATGAAGAATTTACTGAAGTTGG
ACCCAGCTGACAGATACTTGACAGAACAGTGTTTGAATCACCCTACATTTCAAACCCAGAGACTTCTGTG
ACAGTAAAGGTGGATACGGATCCGAATTCGAGCTCCGTCGACAAGCTT
