>Addgene plasmid #53686 | CDKL5A-c014 | addgene partial sequence | sequence record 89885 | Polyhedrin-F 5'-AAATGATAACCATCTCGC-3'
GTTTCGTACAGTTTTGTAATAAAAAAACCTATAAATATTCCGGATTATTCATACCGTCCCACCATCGGGC
GCGGATCTCGGTCCGAAAACCATGGGCCACCATCATCATCATCATTCTTCTGGTGTAGATCTGGGTACCG
AGAACCTGTACTTCCAATCCATGAAGATTCCTAACATTGGTAATGTGATGAATAAATTTGAGATCCTTGG
GGTTGTAGGTGAAGGAGCCTATGGAGTTGTACTTAAATGCAGACACAAGGAAACACATGAAATTGTGGCG
ATCAAGAAATTCAAGGACAGTGAAGAAAATGAAGAAGTCAAAGAAACGACTTTACGAGAGCTTAAAATGC
TTCGGACTCTCAAGCAGGAAAACATTGTGGAGTTGAAGGAAGCATTTCGTCGGAGGGGAAAGTTGTACTT
GGTGTTTGAGTATGTTGAAAAAAATATGCTCGAATTGCTGGAAGAAATGCCAAATGGAGTTCCACCTGAG
AAAGTAAAAAGCTACATCTATCAGCTAATCAAGGCTATTCACTGGTGCCATAAGAATGATATTGTCCATC
GAGATATAAAACCAGAAAATCTCTTAATCAGCCACAATGATGTCCTAAAACTGTGTGACTTTGGTTTTGC
TCGTAATCTGTCAGAAGGCAATAATGCTAATTACGATGAGGAGGTTGCCACTAGATGGTATCGGTCCCCA
GAACTCTTACTTGGCGCTCCCTATGGAAAGTCCGTGGACATGTGGTCGGTGGGCTGTATTCTTGGGGAGC
TTAGCGATGGACAGCCTTTATTTCCTGGAGAAAGTGAAATTGACCAACTTTTTACTATTCAGAAGGTGCT
AGGACCACTTCCATCTGAGCAGATGAAGCTTTTCTACAGTAATCCTCGCTTCCATGGGCTCCGGTTTCCA
GCTGTTAACCATCCTCAGTCCTTGGAAAGAAGATACCTTGGAATTTTGAATAGTG
