[The description below was written by a language model from this plasmid's Addgene catalogue record.]
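Description:
CDKL5A-c014 is a baculovirus transfer plasmid built on the pFB-LIC-Bse backbone, a Structural Genomics Consortium vector adapted for ligation-independent cloning and used with the Bac-to-Bac system. It is maintained in E. coli as a high-copy plasmid under ampicillin selection. In Bac-to-Bac workflows, a transfer vector of this kind donates its expression cassette to a baculovirus shuttle genome (bacmid) carried in a specialised E. coli strain, and the resulting recombinant bacmid is then used to generate virus for infecting insect cells. The record names Sf9 as the recommended expression line. No feature table is provided, so the origin of replication, transposition elements and any additional markers on the backbone are not documented here.

The insert encodes CDKL5 (listed as CDKL5A), placed under the polyhedrin promoter, a very strong late baculoviral promoter commonly used to drive high-level recombinant protein production in infected insect cells. The protein carries an N-terminal His6 tag followed by a TEV protease site, allowing metal-affinity purification and subsequent tag removal. Two substitutions, T169D and Y171E, are described as activating mutations; replacing threonine and tyrosine with acidic residues is a typical phosphomimetic strategy. The depositor notes that the insert may not be the full open reading frame, which is consistent with a truncated construct designed for crystallography, though the exact boundaries and source species are not stated. The construct is intended for producing protein for structure determination, and the depositor comments link it to a deposited structure.
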