Addgene plasmid #53686: CDKL5A-c014
Purpose: Baculovirus expression for structure determination; may not be full ORF
Depositing lab: Nicola Burgess-Brown. Depositing organization: University of Oxford.
Backbone
  Vector backbone: pFB-LIC-Bse
  Backbone manufacturer: SGC
  Vector type: Baculovirus expression
Growth in bacteria
  Bacterial resistance: Ampicillin, 100 μg/mL
  Growth temperature: 37°C
  Growth strain: Mach1
  Growth instructions: Sf9 cell line is recommended for expression
  Copy number: High Copy
Gene/Insert
  Gene/Insert name: CDKL5A (alt name: gi|4507281)
  Mutation: Activating mutations T169D / Y171E
  Promoter: polyhedrin promoter
  Tag / fusion protein: His6-TEV (N terminal on insert)
  Cloning method: Ligation Independent Cloning
  Sequencing primers: 5′ Polyhedrin forward
Terms and licenses: Academic/Nonprofit Terms; Industry Terms: Not Available to Industry
Depositor comments: Baculovirus transfer vector (Bac-to-bac), N-terminal His-tag, TEV http://www.thesgc.org/structures/4BGQ/
How to cite: CDKL5A-c014 was a gift from Nicola Burgess-Brown (Addgene plasmid # 53686 ; http://n2t.net/addgene:53686 ; RRID:Addgene_53686)
